Addgene plasmid #25563: Cp-VPS29
Purpose: Bacterial expression for structure determination; may not be full ORF
Depositing lab: Cheryl Arrowsmith. Depositing organization: University of Toronto.
Backbone
  Vector backbone: pET28a-LIC
  Backbone manufacturer: SGC
  Backbone size w/o insert (bp): 7328
  Vector type: Bacterial Expression
Growth in bacteria
  Bacterial resistance: Kanamycin, 50 μg/mL
  Growth temperature: 37°C
  Growth strain: DH5alpha
  Copy number: Low Copy
Gene/Insert
  Gene/Insert name: Cp-VPS29 (alt names: PDB: 2A22; Vacuolar Protein Sorting 29; cgd7_2060)
  Species: Cryptosporidium parvum
  Insert size (bp): 588
  Entrez Gene: cgd7_2060
  Tag / fusion protein: His (N terminal on insert)
  Cloning method: Restriction Enzyme
  Sequencing primers: 5′ T7; 3′ T7-term
Terms and licenses: Academic/Nonprofit Terms; Industry Terms: Not Available to Industry
Depositor comments: PDB: 2A22 http://www.thesgc.org/structures/2A22/
How to cite: Cp-VPS29 was a gift from Cheryl Arrowsmith (Addgene plasmid # 25563 ; http://n2t.net/addgene:25563 ; RRID:Addgene_25563)
