[The description below was written by a language model from this plasmid's Addgene catalogue record.]
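Description:
Cp-VPS29 is a bacterial expression plasmid built on pET28a-LIC, a ligation-independent-cloning derivative of the pET28a vector produced by a structural genomics group, with a stated backbone size of 7328 bp before insertion. It is selected with kanamycin and is recorded as low copy, maintained in a standard cloning strain of E. coli. No feature table accompanies the record, so the origin of replication and promoter are not explicitly listed. However, the use of T7 and T7-terminator sequencing primers is consistent with the T7 promoter/terminator expression cassette typical of pET vectors, in which transcription depends on T7 RNA polymerase supplied by an appropriate expression host.

The insert is a 588 bp coding segment for Vacuolar Protein Sorting 29 (VPS29) from the apicomplexan parasite Cryptosporidium parvum, corresponding to gene locus cgd7_2060. VPS29 is generally known as a component of the retromer complex involved in endosomal protein sorting. The protein is expressed with an N-terminal His tag, which allows purification by immobilised metal affinity chromatography. The cloning method is recorded as restriction enzyme, although the backbone is designed for ligation-independent cloning.

The stated purpose is recombinant production of the protein in bacteria for structure determination, and the depositor links the construct to a deposited crystal structure. The record cautions that the insert may not represent the full open reading frame, as constructs of this kind are often trimmed to domain boundaries that favour soluble expression and crystallisation, so users should check the encoded boundaries before assuming the full-length protein is present.
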