>Addgene plasmid #25563 | Cp-VPS29 | depositor partial sequence | sequence record 11967 | Author sequence
AGTTCCACAGACTTTGGAGATTTAGTGCTATTGATTGGTGATTTAAAAATTCCCTACGGAGCAAAAGAGT
TGCCGTCAAATTTTAGAGAGCTGCTGGCTACTGATAAAATCAACTACGTTCTCTGCACAGGTAATGTATG
CTCGCAAGAATACGTGGAAATGCTGAAAAATATTACCAAAAATGTATACATAGTTAGTGGAGACTTGGAC
TCTGCAATTTTTAATCCTGACCCTGAAAGTAATGGCGTGTTTCCCGAATATGTAGTAGTACAGATTGGAG
AATTTAAGATAGGATTGATGCATGGAAACCAGGTTCTTCCATGGGACGATCCTGGCTCTCTTGAGCAATG
GCAAAGACGTCTAGATTGCGATATATTAGTAACTGGACACACACATAAATTAAGGGTTTTTGAGAAAAAT
GGTAAATTGTTTCTAAACCCTGGAACAGCAACAGGGGCATTTAGTGCATTAACTCCAGATGCTCCTCCAT
CCTTCATGCTAATGGCCCTTCAAGGCAATAAGGTTGTTCTTTATGTGTATGATTTAAGAGATGGAAAGAC
CAACGTGGCTATGAGTGAATTCTCAAAA
