>Addgene plasmid #25563 | Cp-VPS29 | addgene partial sequence | sequence record 31546 | 25563 with T7
TGAATATTTTGTTTACTTTAAGAAGGAGATATACCATGGGCAGCAGCCATCATCATCATCATCACAGCAG
CGGCCTGGTTCCGCGTGGTAGTAGTTCCACAGACTTTGGAGATTTAGTGCTATTGATTGGTGATTTAAAA
ATTCCCTACGGAGCAAAAGAGTTGCCGTCAAATTTTAGAGAGCTGCTGGCTACTGATAAAATCAACTACG
TTCTCTGCACAGGTAATGTATGCTCGCAAGAATACGTGGAAATGCTGAAAAATATTACCAAAAATGTATA
CATAGTTAGTGGAGACTTGGACTCTGCAATTTTTAATCCTGACCCTGAAAGTAATGGCGTGTTTCCCGAA
TATGTAGTAGTACAGATTGGAGAATTTAAGATAGGATTGATGCATGGAAACCAGGTTCTTCCATGGGACG
ATCCTGGCTCTCTTGAGCAATGGCAAAGACGTCTAGATTGCGATATATTAGTAACTGGACACACACATAA
ATTAAGGGTTTTTGAGAAAAATGGTAAATTGTTTCTAAACCCTGGAACAGCAACAGGGGCATTTAGTGCA
TTAACTCCAGATGCTCCTCCATCCTTCATGCTAATGGCCCTTCAAGGCAATAAGGTTGTTCTTTATGTGT
ATGATTTAAGAGATGGAAAGACCAACGTGGCTATGAGTGAATTCTCAAAATGATGACGAAGCTTGCGGCC
GCACTCGAGCACCACCACCACCACCACTGAGATCCGGCTGCTAACAAAGCCCGAAAGGAAGCTGAGTTGG
CTGCTGCCACCGCTGAGCAATAACTAGCAT
